Addgene plasmid #83473: pGEM-WingGFP-tan
Purpose: EGFP selectable marker for use in two-stage CRISPR-mediated allele replacement strategies in Drosophila. D. americana tan homology arms can be replaced with locus of choice.
Depositing lab: Patricia Wittkopp. Depositing organization: University of Michigan. Publication: Tools and strategies for scarless allele replacement in Drosophila using CRISPR/Cas9. Lamb AM, Walker EA, Wittkopp PJ. Fly (Austin). 2016 Aug 5:1-12. 10.1080/19336934.2016.1220463 PubMed 27494619.
Backbone
  Vector backbone: pGEM T-easy
  Backbone manufacturer: Promega
  Backbone size w/o insert (bp): 3015
  Total vector size (bp): 7290
  Vector type: Bacterial Expression, Insect Expression, CRISPR
Growth in bacteria
  Bacterial resistance: Ampicillin, 100 μg/mL
  Growth temperature: 37°C
  Growth strain: DH5alpha
  Copy number: High Copy
Gene/Insert
  Gene/Insert name: WingGFP-tan
  Insert size (bp): 4275
  Promoter: Hsp70 and enhancer from D. melanogaster yellow gene for pupal wing expression
  Cloning method: Gibson Cloning
  Sequencing primers: 5′ M13-F; 3′ M13 Reverse
Terms and licenses: Academic/Nonprofit Terms; Industry Terms: Not Available to Industry
Depositor comments: To be used as a selectable marker in two-stage CRISPR-mediated allele replacement strategies as described in Lamb, et al 2016. This donor contains a selectable green fluorescent protein driven by an enhancer from the D. melanogaster yellow gene that can be screened in the developing pupal wing. The current insert contains homology arms targeting the D. americana tan gene, which can be replaced with homology arms targeting the experimenter's locus of choice. Construct contains: 5’ homology arm 5’ target PAM Unique portion of 5’ target site for reporter excision (restriction sites: BglII, BsiWI, Acc65I) Pupal wing enhancer from D. melanogaster yellow gene EGFP with Hsp70 promoter and SV40 polyadenylation signal Unique portion of 3’ target site for reporter excision (restriction sites: NarI, Bsu36I, ClaI) 3’ homology arm 3’ target PAM Restriction sites within pGEM backbone for homology arm removal: 5’ end – ApaI, SphI; 3’ end – SbfI, MluI
How to cite: pGEM-WingGFP-tan was a gift from Patricia Wittkopp (Addgene plasmid # 83473 ; http://n2t.net/addgene:83473 ; RRID:Addgene_83473)
