[The description below was written by a language model from this plasmid's Addgene catalogue record and pLannotate feature annotations shown in this document.]
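Description:
pGEM-WingGFP-tan is a homology-directed repair donor plasmid for CRISPR/Cas9 genome editing in Drosophila, built by Gibson assembly of a 4,275 bp insert into the pGEM T-easy cloning backbone, for a total of 7,290 bp. It is propagated in E. coli from a high-copy ColE1/pUC-type origin and selected with ampicillin through the β-lactamase gene. The backbone also retains an f1 origin, the lac promoter/operator and lacZα remnants, and the T7 and SP6 promoters that flank the cloning site.

The insert is a visible-marker cassette flanked by homology arms to the tan gene of D. americana. A pupal wing enhancer from the D. melanogaster yellow gene sits upstream of a minimal hsp70 promoter driving EGFP, followed by an SV40 polyadenylation signal, so integrants can be recognised by green fluorescence in the developing pupal wing. The cassette is bounded on each side by unique portions of CRISPR target sites, with the corresponding PAMs placed alongside the homology arms.

This layout supports a two-stage, scarless allele replacement. First, the reporter is knocked into the locus and GFP-positive animals are recovered. The reporter is then excised by cutting at the flanking sites and replaced with the desired allele, presumably scored by loss of fluorescence. Restriction sites beside the cassette and in the backbone allow the tan arms to be exchanged for arms targeting another locus.

The automated annotation also reports short matches to a yeast ADH1 promoter, a hornet peptide and lacI. These are small fragments and probably spurious rather than functional parts. The homology arms and the yellow enhancer are not annotated in the feature table.
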