Features (pLannotate 1.2.2; 18 found; start..end, strand, type, name):
    104..122     +  promoter       T7 promoter: promoter for bacteriophage T7 RNA polymerase
    816..832     -  promoter       ADH1 promoter (fragment): S. cerevisiae ADH1; promoter for alcohol dehydrogenase 1
   2134..2261    +  promoter       hsp70 promoter (fragment): Drosophila melanogaster hsp70Bb promoter
   2330..3046    +  CDS            EGFP: EGFP is a basic (constitutively fluorescent) green fluorescent protein published in 1996, derived from Aequorea victoria. It is reported to be a rapidly-maturing weak dimer with moderate acid sensitivity.
   3192..3275    +  CDS            large T antigen (fragment): large T antigen from SV40 (simian virus 40)
   3298..3419    +  polyA_signal   SV40 poly(A) signal: SV40 polyadenylation signal
   4461..4523    -  CDS            VESPI_VESMG (fragment): Experimental evidence at protein level: Swiss-Prot protein existence level 1. Shows contractile activity on isolated ileum smooth muscle. From Vespa magnifica (Hornet).
   4535..4553    -  promoter       SP6 promoter: promoter for bacteriophage SP6 RNA polymerase
   4595..4611    -  protein_bind   lac operator: The lac repressor binds to the lac operator to inhibit transcription in E. coli. This inhibition can be relieved by adding lactose or isopropyl-β-D-thiogalactopyranoside (IPTG). lac repressor encoded by lacI
   4619..4649    -  promoter       lac promoter: promoter for the E. coli lac operon
   4664..4685    -  protein_bind   CAP binding site: CAP binding activates transcription in the presence of cAMP. E. coli catabolite activator protein
   4698..4790    -  CDS            lacI (fragment): lac repressor; lacI; The lac repressor binds to the lac operator to inhibit transcription in E. coli. This inhibition can be relieved by adding lactose or isopropyl-β-D-thiogalactopyranoside (IPTG).
   4973..5561    -  rep_origin     ori: high-copy-number ColE1/pMB1/pBR322/pUC origin of replication
   5732..6592    -  CDS            AmpR: β-lactamase; bla; confers resistance to ampicillin, carbenicillin, and related antibiotics
   6593..6697    -  promoter       AmpR promoter: bla
   6724..6774    +  misc_feature   bom (fragment): basis of mobility region from pBR322
   6802..7230    -  rep_origin     f1 ori (sequence partly withheld): f1 bacteriophage origin of replication; arrow indicates direction of (+) strand synthesis
   7234..101     -  CDS            lacZα (fragment) (across the origin): LacZα fragment of β-galactosidase; lacZ fragment
>Addgene plasmid #83473 | pGEM-WingGFP-tan | depositor full sequence | sequence record 159157 | pGEM-WingGFP-tan sequence 7290 bps
ATTACGCCAGCTGGCGAAAGGGGGATGTGCTGCAAGGCGATTAAGTTGGGTAACGCCAGGGTTTTCCCAG
TCACGACGTTGTAAAACGACGGCCAGTGAATTGTAATACGACTCACTATAGGGCGAATTGGGCCCGACGT
CGCATGCTCCCGGCCGCCATGGCGGCCGCGGGAATTCGATCTCTGGATAAGCGTCAGCCTCGCGTTGCGT
CGCAGTCGCAGTCGCAGTCGCCTTCGCTGCTGGCGTCGCAGCGTCGCCCATTGCTGTTATTGTTGTTGCT
GTGTTTCTATATGCGTTGCCTGCTCCGTTATCGCAGCGACGTCGTCGTCGTCGTCGTCGTCGTCATCAGC
TGTCTTCGTGTTGTTGTTGTGCTTTTTGCTGAGTGTTGTTTGTTCGGCACCTCGAATTGCTGCCGCCAAA
ACATGTCCAATTCAGTTTGAATTCTGCCTTCAAGCGCTTTAGAACAATCATATAAAAACTTGGCTTGAAT
TATCTATATACAATTTGTTTACACTGAAATTCTCTCTCTCTCTCGTAACCTTTCTCTCGCTCTGTCTCTG
TGTGTGCGTGCGTGTGTTTGAGTGTTGGTAAAGTTTGTTTAATGAAATTATTAACTCAGTTGTGTTTTTT
TTTATTATTATTATTATTTCATCTTGTGAATTTTGTTTTGTTTTTGTTGCAAAATTTGTTGTAATTCACT
TTTCCAGCGAGTTTTTATTCCCACTGAATTATTATATATATTTCCTGTGCTTTATTTTTGTTTTCGTCTT
TCTATTTACATTTTGTGATCGTGGATAAGACGAACCCAAGCAAAAAAAAAAAAAGAAAAGAAAAGAATAA
TTGAGAGCATATTATTACTGCTCATCCTGCTCGAATTTCAGAGCCAAATAGCGCGAAGAGCGATAAACGG
TCCACAGCACATAGACCAAAACGAAAGCCCAGGAAGCCATGTGCACCTCCCCGGTGGCCCACCAAATGTC
GTCCAGCATGTCCTCCGGCAAGATCTCGTACGGTACCATCCATACTCATCAATTATCTTATAGCTTATCG
TTACGTGTACGGCGCGCCAATGGCGAAACTGGAAACACTAAACTAGTAAATGCGAAATGTATCATATGGA
TTTTCATATTTTTTCCACTGCTAATGGAAATGTTTGCCTTGAAGAGATTGGTCGACTATTAAATGATTAT
CGCCCGATTACCACATTGAGTGGTTTAAAATAGCCATAAAATATGCAACTGACGATGGCTTAAGATAAAT
ACGTCGCAGAGTCACTCATAAATTTCGAACGCAGCCCGCTGATTTACCTACCCCTCTAAACGATTCATAG
TATATGTACGAGTATATCCACTAAGCTTTTTCGAGCACTGATTTTTTCGCTTGCACGAGACAAGTGCACC
ACCGCAATTGCAGGCAAATTATGTCTGAGGTAATGATTCCGTTTCGTGCAAGATTACACAGAAATCAAAT
TACGACAACCTTTATTCAGTAAGCAAACAAAGCCTTTGTTGGCATCTAATTATTCCACTTATGGTTGCGA
TTTCGGGAGCTACAATCGGTTTTGGTTTAGTATATCTAGCGAGTTCCTTGGCGACATTTAAAATTTACAA
ATAAAGTTTCTCTATTCAATCGGGACAGTGGAAATTGACTATTTTATTTATATTAATGAACTTATTTTTA
ATTTGGCTTAAGTTACTAAGGGGTACTAATAGTTTGAGCGCAGTGCATGTCATGGGGACATGTGCAATTG
TGTGTAAGCGGGAAGTGATCGCGGCCTTCCGAATTTGGCCATGCCAAATAATCCCAGCTCGAAAGGAGGG
GACCCGGCGGTCAGGGCCATGGACATTGAACTTGAAAAAAAAAAAACACAAAAATATATAACACAAAACG
GAAAATGCTGTGTACCGCTTATGTTAGAGAAGTTGAGCAACGGGTTTTTCGTTTTGCAGTCACGATGGAT
TTCCAAATTAGTGTAGGAGGGGGGAGGGGAGGGAGGGAGATAATGTCCAGGCTGCCATAAGTGGGGAATA
AGGAAAATAAAACATGAAACACGGGTCGGGCAATGTCATGCGGTATTCGGCTTTGCTTTCCGGCGCGCCT
AGGCCGGCCGACATGTACAGAGCTCGAGGAGCGCCGGAGTATAAATAGAGGCGCTTCGTCTACGGAGCGA
CAATTCAATTCAAACAAGCAAAGTGAACACGTCGCTAAGCGAAAGCTAAGCAAATAAACAAGCGCAGCTG
AACAAGCTAAACAATCTGCAGCCAAGCTGATCCTCTAGGGTACGCGCTAGAGTCGAGAGGCCTGTTTAAA
CGATCCACCGGTCGCCACCATGGTGAGCAAGGGCGAGGAGCTGTTCACCGGGGTGGTGCCCATCCTGGTC
GAGCTGGACGGCGACGTAAACGGCCACAAGTTCAGCGTGTCCGGCGAGGGCGAGGGCGATGCCACCTACG
GCAAGCTGACCCTGAAGTTCATCTGCACCACCGGCAAGCTGCCCGTGCCCTGGCCCACCCTCGTGACCAC
CCTGACCTACGGCGTGCAGTGCTTCAGCCGCTACCCCGACCACATGAAGCAGCACGACTTCTTCAAGTCC
GCCATGCCCGAAGGCTACGTCCAGGAGCGCACCATCTTCTTCAAGGACGACGGCAACTACAAGACCCGCG
CCGAGGTGAAGTTCGAGGGCGACACCCTGGTGAACCGCATCGAGCTGAAGGGCATCGACTTCAAGGAGGA
CGGCAACATCCTGGGGCACAAGCTGGAGTACAACTACAACAGCCACAACGTCTATATCATGGCCGACAAG
CAGAAGAACGGCATCAAGGTGAACTTCAAGATCCGCCACAACATCGAGGACGGCAGCGTGCAGCTCGCCG
ACCACTACCAGCAGAACACCCCCATCGGCGACGGCCCCGTGCTGCTGCCCGACAACCACTACCTGAGCAC
CCAGTCCGCCCTGAGCAAAGACCCCAACGAGAAGCGCGATCACATGGTCCTGCTGGAGTTCGTGACCGCC
GCCGGGATCACTCTCGGCATGGACGAGCTGTACAAGAGCAGGCACAGAAGGCATCGCCAGCGCTCTAGGA
GCCGCAATCGCAGCCGAAGTCGCAGCAGTGAACGAAAACGCCGTCAACGGAGCCGAAGTCGCAGCAGTGA
ACGAAGACGCTACTTGTACAAGTAAAGCGGCCGCGACTCTAGATCATAATCAGCCATACCACATTTGTAG
AGGTTTTACTTGCTTTAAAAAACCTCCCACACCTCCCCCTGAACCTGAAACATAAAATGAATGCAATTGT
TGTTGTTAACTTGTTTATTGCAGCTTATAATGGTTACAAATAAAGCAATAGCATCACAAATTTCACAAAT
AAAGCATTTTTTTCACTGCATTCTAGTTGTGGTTTGTCCAAACTCATCAATGTATCTTACTAGTGGCCAC
GTGGAGGCCGGCCGAATTCGAATGGCCATGGGACGTCGACCTGTGGTAATTATAACCCTGGCGCCTAAGG
ATCGATACTTGGGGATACCCTGAACCCTCTTCTTCCAACACCAAATGCAAATATATATACAGACTCTATA
TATATGCAGACTCTAGCTCTTATTATTTACCCAATTTGCTCAAAAAACAAGATTTCGATATCGATTTTTA
TCGATTGCTTGGAAACGGGGCAAGTTATCGAATATCGGAAACAAACTCGATCTGCGTAGACACTAGTCAA
GTTCTTCAAGTCTCTAGCTCTTCTGATATCCCTGCCTTCATACATATGGACGGACGGACGGACGGACATG
GCTAGATCGACTCGGCTATTGATGCTGATCAAGAATATATATACTTTATGGGGTCGGAGGTGCTTCATTC
TGCCTGTTACATACATTTGCATTTTGCACAAACCCTTCTTACCCACTTTCAATGGGTTCAGAGTATAAAA
TGAAATTGTTTTTGTGCTCATCGAATTCGAAATTGTCATTCAAGCAGAAAATTGAAATCAACTGTGAAAT
TTCCAATAAATATTAAGCATATACAATTATGCATTTGAAGCTATTCCAAATTGAAGCTAGAAATTGAGCA
TATCTGCGGCACGCCGAAGATGAAATACCCTTCCTTTGCAGATAGGCGCACATTGTCACGCCTCAATTCT
CATTTCTCGACCGATTCTTTCCTTTGATCTATATTAGATAGTCGTACAATATGAGATGAACTAGTCAATG
CTACAGTTAGTCCAGATATCTTGATGAAAACAAAGTTTTTCGTACAAGAACCTACTTAGCGACCTATCGT
TCCTATGCCAGCTATATGATATAGAAAACCAGAAGAGATTACCTACGACGAATTGCAAGACGTTAGCTAA
AATGCTGAGAGACTAGTTCTCAGAGAAACAAACAGATGGATCAGATATATATATGGAGATGTTCCCTTCT
AGGTGTTACACATTCCATGACAATCTCATAATACCCCGCACAAGCATCACTAGTGAATTCGCGGCCGCCT
GCAGGTCGACCATATGGGAGAGCTCCCAACGCGTTGGATGCATAGCTTGAGTATTCTATAGTGTCACCTA
AATAGCTTGGCGTAATCATGGTCATAGCTGTTTCCTGTGTGAAATTGTTATCCGCTCACAATTCCACACA
ACATACGAGCCGGAAGCATAAAGTGTAAAGCCTGGGGTGCCTAATGAGTGAGCTAACTCACATTAATTGC
GTTGCGCTCACTGCCCGCTTTCCAGTCGGGAAACCTGTCGTGCCAGCTGCATTAATGAATCGGCCAACGC
GCGGGGAGAGGCGGTTTGCGTATTGGGCGCTCTTCCGCTTCCTCGCTCACTGACTCGCTGCGCTCGGTCG
TTCGGCTGCGGCGAGCGGTATCAGCTCACTCAAAGGCGGTAATACGGTTATCCACAGAATCAGGGGATAA
CGCAGGAAAGAACATGTGAGCAAAAGGCCAGCAAAAGGCCAGGAACCGTAAAAAGGCCGCGTTGCTGGCG
TTTTTCCATAGGCTCCGCCCCCCTGACGAGCATCACAAAAATCGACGCTCAAGTCAGAGGTGGCGAAACC
CGACAGGACTATAAAGATACCAGGCGTTTCCCCCTGGAAGCTCCCTCGTGCGCTCTCCTGTTCCGACCCT
GCCGCTTACCGGATACCTGTCCGCCTTTCTCCCTTCGGGAAGCGTGGCGCTTTCTCATAGCTCACGCTGT
AGGTATCTCAGTTCGGTGTAGGTCGTTCGCTCCAAGCTGGGCTGTGTGCACGAACCCCCCGTTCAGCCCG
ACCGCTGCGCCTTATCCGGTAACTATCGTCTTGAGTCCAACCCGGTAAGACACGACTTATCGCCACTGGC
AGCAGCCACTGGTAACAGGATTAGCAGAGCGAGGTATGTAGGCGGTGCTACAGAGTTCTTGAAGTGGTGG
CCTAACTACGGCTACACTAGAAGAACAGTATTTGGTATCTGCGCTCTGCTGAAGCCAGTTACCTTCGGAA
AAAGAGTTGGTAGCTCTTGATCCGGCAAACAAACCACCGCTGGTAGCGGTGGTTTTTTTGTTTGCAAGCA
GCAGATTACGCGCAGAAAAAAAGGATCTCAAGAAGATCCTTTGATCTTTTCTACGGGGTCTGACGCTCAG
TGGAACGAAAACTCACGTTAAGGGATTTTGGTCATGAGATTATCAAAAAGGATCTTCACCTAGATCCTTT
TAAATTAAAAATGAAGTTTTAAATCAATCTAAAGTATATATGAGTAAACTTGGTCTGACAGTTACCAATG
CTTAATCAGTGAGGCACCTATCTCAGCGATCTGTCTATTTCGTTCATCCATAGTTGCCTGACTCCCCGTC
GTGTAGATAACTACGATACGGGAGGGCTTACCATCTGGCCCCAGTGCTGCAATGATACCGCGAGACCCAC
GCTCACCGGCTCCAGATTTATCAGCAATAAACCAGCCAGCCGGAAGGGCCGAGCGCAGAAGTGGTCCTGC
AACTTTATCCGCCTCCATCCAGTCTATTAATTGTTGCCGGGAAGCTAGAGTAAGTAGTTCGCCAGTTAAT
AGTTTGCGCAACGTTGTTGCCATTGCTACAGGCATCGTGGTGTCACGCTCGTCGTTTGGTATGGCTTCAT
TCAGCTCCGGTTCCCAACGATCAAGGCGAGTTACATGATCCCCCATGTTGTGCAAAAAAGCGGTTAGCTC
CTTCGGTCCTCCGATCGTTGTCAGAAGTAAGTTGGCCGCAGTGTTATCACTCATGGTTATGGCAGCACTG
CATAATTCTCTTACTGTCATGCCATCCGTAAGATGCTTTTCTGTGACTGGTGAGTACTCAACCAAGTCAT
TCTGAGAATAGTGTATGCGGCGACCGAGTTGCTCTTGCCCGGCGTCAATACGGGATAATACCGCGCCACA
TAGCAGAACTTTAAAAGTGCTCATCATTGGAAAACGTTCTTCGGGGCGAAAACTCTCAAGGATCTTACCG
CTGTTGAGATCCAGTTCGATGTAACCCACTCGTGCACCCAACTGATCTTCAGCATCTTTTACTTTCACCA
GCGTTTCTGGGTGAGCAAAAACAGGAAGGCAAAATGCCGCAAAAAAGGGAATAAGGGCGACACGGAAATG
TTGAATACTCATACTCTTCCTTTTTCAATATTATTGAAGCATTTATCAGGGTTATTGTCTCATGAGCGGA
TACATATTTGAATGTATTTAGAAAAATAAACAAATAGGGGTTCCGCGCACATTTCCCCGAAAAGTGCCAC
CTGATGCGGTGTGAAATACCGCACAGATGCGTAAGGAGAAAATACCGCATCAGGAAATTGTAAGCGTTAA
TATTTTGTTAAAATTCGCGTTAAATTTTTGTTAAATCAGCTCATTTTTTAACCAATAGGCCGAAATCGGC
AAAATCCCTTATAAATCAAAAGAATAGACCGAGATAGGGT
[37 nt withheld, positions 6901-6937]
AAAGAACGTGGACTCCAACGTCAAAGG
[49 nt withheld, positions 6965-7013]
T
[91 nt withheld, positions 7015-7105]
G
[124 nt withheld, positions 7107-7230]
CCATTCGCCATTCAGGCTGCGCAACTGTTGGGAAGGGCGATCGGTGCGGGCCTCTTCGCT
