>Addgene plasmid #83473 | pGEM-WingGFP-tan | addgene partial sequence | sequence record 160525 | EXFP-R 5'-GTCTTGTAGTTGCCGTCGTC-3'
GTAGCCTTCGGGCATGGCGGACTTGAAGAAGTCGTGCTGCTTCATGTGGTCGGGGTAGCGGCTGAAGCAC
TGCACGCCGTAGGTCAGGGTGGTCACGAGGGTGGGCCAGGGCACGGGCAGCTTGCCGGTGGTGCAGATGA
ACTTCAGGGTCAGCTTGCCGTAGGTGGCATCGCCCTCGCCCTCGCCGGACACGCTGAACTTGTGGCCGTT
TACGTCGCCGTCCAGCTCGACCAGGATGGGCACCACCCCGGTGAACAGCTCCTCGCCCTTGCTCACCATG
GTGGCGACCGGTGGATCGTTTAAACAGGCCTCTCGACTCTAGCGCGTACCCTAGAGGATCAGCTTGGCTG
CAGATTGTTTAGCTTGTTCAGCTGCGCTTGTTTATTTGCTTAGCTTTCGCTTAGCGACGTGTTCACTTTG
CTTGTTTGAATTGAATTGTCGCTCCGTAGACGAAGCGCCTCTATTTATACTCCGGCGCTCCTCGAGCTCT
GTACATGTCGGCCGGCCTAGGCGCGCCGGAAAGCAAAGCCGAATACCGCATGACATTGCCCGACCCGTGT
TTCATGTTTTATTTTCCTTATTCCCCACTTATGGCAGCCTGGACATTATCTCCCTCCCTCCCCTCCCCCC
TCCTACACTAATTTGGAAATCCATCGTGACTGCAAAACGAAAAACCCGTTGCTCAACTTCTCTAACATAA
GCGGTACACAGCATTTTCCG
