>Addgene plasmid #83473 | pGEM-WingGFP-tan | addgene partial sequence | sequence record 160526 | EGFP-C 5'-CATGGTCCTGCTGGAGTTCGTG-3'
GAGCTGTACAAGAGCAGGCACAGAAGGCATCGCCAGCGCTCTAGGAGCCGCAATCGCAGCCGAAGTCGCA
GCAGTGAACGAAAACGCCGTCAACGGAGCCGAAGTCGCAGCAGTGAACGAAGACGCTACTTGTACAAGTA
AAGCGGCCGCGACTCTAGATCATAATCAGCCATACCACATTTGTAGAGGTTTTACTTGCTTTAAAAAACC
TCCCACACCTCCCCCTGAACCTGAAACATAAAATGAATGCAATTGTTGTTGTTAACTTGTTTATTGCAGC
TTATAATGGTTACAAATAAAGCAATAGCATCACAAATTTCACAAATAAAGCATTTTTTTCACTGCATTCT
AGTTGTGGTTTGTCCAAACTCATCAATGTATCTTACTAGTGGCCACGTGGAGGCCGGCCGAATTCGAATG
GCCATGGGACGTCGACCTGTGGTAATTATAACCCTGGCGCCTAAGGATCGATACTTGGGGATACCCTGAA
CCCTCTTCTTCCAACACCAAATGCAAATATATATACAGACTCTATATATATGCAGACTCTAGCTCTTATT
ATTTACCCAATTTGCTCAAAAAACAAGATTTCGATATCGATTTTTATCGATTGCTTGGAAACGGGGCAAG
TTATCGAATATCGGAAACAAACTCGATCTGCGTAGACACTAGTCAAGTTCTTCAAGTCTCTAGCTCTTCT
GATATCCCTGCCTTCATACATATGGACGGACGGACGGACGGACATGGCTAGATCGACTCGGCTATTGATG
CTGATCAAGAATATATATACTTTATGGGGTCGGAGGTGCTTCATTCTGCCTGTTACATACATTTGCATTT
TGCACAAACCCTTCTTACCCACTTTCAATGGGTTCAGAGTATAAAATGAAATTGTTTTTGTGCTCATCGA
ATTCGAA
